Addgene plasmid #159820: pMNK55 - piRNAi 21ur-1224 - cku-80
Purpose: piRNA-induced RNA interference (piRNAi) to bias double-strand repair toward homologous recombination
Depositing lab: Christian Froekjaer-Jensen. Depositing organization: King Abdullah University of Science and Technology (KAUST). Publication: Reprogramming the piRNA pathway for multiplexed and transgenerational gene silencing in C. elegans. Priyadarshini M, Ni JZ, Vargas-Velazquez AM, Gu SG, Frokjaer-Jensen C. Nat Methods. 2022 Feb;19(2):187-194. doi: 10.1038/s41592-021-01369-z. Epub 2022 Feb 3. PubMed 35115715.
Backbone
  Vector backbone: pTwist+Amp+High+Copy
  Vector type: Worm Expression
Growth in bacteria
  Bacterial resistance: Ampicillin, 100 μg/mL
  Growth temperature: 37°C
  Growth strain: DH5alpha
  Copy number: High Copy
Gene/Insert
  Gene/Insert name: cku-80 piRNAi 21ur-1224
  Species: C. elegans (nematode)
  Mutation: Not applicable
  Cloning method: Unknown
Terms and licenses: Academic/Nonprofit Terms; Industry Terms: Not Available to Industry
Depositor comments: See www.wormbuilder.org for more information.
How to cite: pMNK55 - piRNAi 21ur-1224 - cku-80 was a gift from Christian Froekjaer-Jensen (Addgene plasmid # 159820 ; http://n2t.net/addgene:159820 ; RRID:Addgene_159820)
