[The description below was written by a language model from this plasmid's Addgene catalogue record and pLannotate feature annotations shown in this document.]
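Description:
pMNK55 - piRNAi 21ur-1224 - cku-80 is a small (about 3.6 kb) worm expression plasmid built on the pTwist Amp High Copy synthesis backbone. It is propagated in E. coli through a high-copy ColE1/pUC-type origin and selected with ampicillin through a bla (β-lactamase) gene driven by its native AmpR promoter. The automated annotation also picks up a short lacZα remnant and an attB1-like Gateway site. Both appear to be backbone residue rather than functional parts of the design.

The payload is a C. elegans piRNA-interference (piRNAi) insert directed against cku-80. This gene encodes the worm Ku80 homologue, a core component of the non-homologous end-joining pathway. The name indicates that the insert is based on the 21ur-1224 piRNA locus. In the piRNAi approach, endogenous 21-nucleotide piRNA sequences in such a locus are recoded to be complementary to a chosen target, so that the germline piRNA pathway silences that gene. The feature table does not annotate the insert. The roughly 1.4 kb region upstream of the lacZα fragment carries no called features and presumably holds the piRNA unit or cluster. The record therefore does not state how many guide piRNAs are present, what their sequences are, or which regulatory motifs surround them.

The stated purpose is to knock down cku-80 so that double-strand break repair is biased toward homologous recombination. This makes the plasmid a helper reagent for genome-engineering experiments in C. elegans, where reducing end-joining should favour templated repair. The cloning method is not recorded.
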