Features (pLannotate 1.2.2; 5 found; start..end, strand, type, name):
   1418..1461    +  CDS            lacZα (fragment): LacZα fragment of β-galactosidase; lacZ fragment
   1548..1652    +  promoter       AmpR promoter: bla
   1653..2513    +  CDS            AmpR: β-lactamase; bla; confers resistance to ampicillin, carbenicillin, and related antibiotics
   2613..2637    +  protein_bind   attB1: mutant version of attB; recombination site for the Gateway® BP reaction BP Clonase™
   2754..3342    +  rep_origin     ori: high-copy-number ColE1/pMB1/pBR322/pUC origin of replication
>Addgene plasmid #159820 | pMNK55 - piRNAi 21ur-1224 - cku-80 | addgene full sequence | sequence record 317372 | Addgene NGS Result
CACTGAGCCTCCACCTAGCCTAAATCGATCACCCAACTGAAATGGGACAGCTTAAGATTTTCGAACAATT
TGTCAAAAGTTCCCATTAAAACCAAAAAACCGTTTTCTGCATGTATACAACGTTTACATATGTGGCTGGA
GGAATTGCATTAAGTGAGTTTACTAGATTGAGTGACGAGTTCAATGAACTTATTGTTGGTGGCAAAATAA
ACACAGCAAAAATAGACAATTTGAAAATGTAGTCATTTCTGTTTCAATTTGTTTTTAAATGAAAACCGTG
TACATCACATTAGATGGCATTGCATCTGCAATTTTTCCTCCACTGATAAATCGGGCAACCCGGTAGTTGT
CGGCCGCTGCCAAATTTTCTTTGTTTACTTGGGCAGCTCACTTATTCATGATTATAGTGAATTTTCAACT
ACAAAACTAGCAAAGAAATAATTAAAAAAATTTTTGTTTGTTTTCGATTTGTGATAAAACCAATTACGCG
TTTCCGGAAAACACTTCTAAGAAAAACAGAAGAAACTGGCGTTTTCTATCTATTGTTTTTATTAAAATCA
TAACATTTTTGTCATAATGTTGAAACAGGAAAATTTTTCAACATTTCTTTGATTTTTTTCCAAATTGAAA
TGAATGGTTGAGTGAAACAGAGTAGACTTCACATATTGTTTGAAGGTTTGCAGATTAGTATGAGGTCTGA
AAATAATATCCATCACACAATTATTTTATAAAACAAACCTGTAATTAAAAACCATATGAAATGTAGAGAT
TTCCGATTTTGCAACAAACAACTATTACCTGTTTCACTGTGTTAATAAATCTTATCAACATTGAAGCTCT
ACAGTCCAATCGAACCATTTCATTTACACAGTTATGTAATTTGAAACATTATAATTTTTGAAGTAGATTT
GAAGTAGGTTGACTTTAAAAAAAGCAAACAGTTTACAGTAATTACAAGATTTTCTTACTGTTTCAACAAA
ACTATAAAAATTTCATATTTTGAGTTCTGGCAATCGGATACGATTCGATTTGATAACATATTTTCAAATT
TTCAGTATTTGGAAGACATTATCTTCGTTGCAATTTCTAACTCGATAGATATAATAAAATTAACGATAAG
GAACTGTCTAATTATCAGAAAATGATTTTTAATTGGATTTGCAAATTCGATTTCAAAATCAAAATCAAAA
TTAGTTGAAAATGCGATCAATGCTACTTAATATTTTGTTTCAATGTTTTCTTATAGGAACACAGTGAAAC
ATTTCAGGATTTGTAATTGAAAAATGAATTCGAAGTATTGTTTTTTCTATGTATCCTCGCAATGTTTCAC
CTTTTTTATGTTAGTTGACTAGCGCGTCAAGCGCGAGGTCAGGCGGAATGGCACTTCCTTATTCCAGATG
CGTGCGGATTATGCATGACTGGCCGTCGTTTTACAACGTCGTGACTGGGAAAACCCTGGCGCTTGTGGTG
GATCACAGTTATTGGAGACTTCCTTGGCCGTACGATGGGTTTTGTTTCAGGTATCTGGCACTTTTCGGGG
AAATGTGCGCGGAACCCCTATTTGTTTATTTTTCTAAATACATTCAAATATGTATCCGCTCATGAGACAA
TAACCCTGATAAATGCTTCAATAATATTGAAAAAGGAAGAGTATGAGTATTCAACATTTCCGTGTCGCCC
TTATTCCCTTTTTTGCGGCATTTTGCCTTCCTGTTTTTGCTCACCCAGAAACGCTGGTGAAAGTAAAAGA
TGCTGAAGATCAGTTGGGTGCACGAGTGGGTTACATCGAACTGGATCTCAACAGCGGTAAGATCCTTGAG
AGTTTTCGCCCCGAAGAACGTTTTCCAATGATGAGCACTTTTAAAGTTCTGCTATGTGGCGCGGTATTAT
CCCGTATTGACGCCGGGCAAGAGCAACTCGGTCGCCGCATACACTATTCTCAGAATGACTTGGTTGAGTA
CTCACCAGTCACAGAAAAGCATCTTACGGATGGCATGACAGTAAGAGAATTATGCAGTGCTGCCATAACC
ATGAGTGATAACACTGCGGCCAACTTACTTCTGACAACGATCGGAGGACCGAAGGAGCTAACCGCTTTTT
TGCACAACATGGGGGATCATGTAACTCGCCTTGATCGTTGGGAACCGGAGCTGAATGAAGCCATACCAAA
CGACGAGCGTGACACCACGATGCCTGTAGCAATGGCAACAACGTTGCGCAAACTATTAACTGGCGAACTA
CTTACTCTAGCTTCCCGGCAACAATTAATAGACTGGATGGAGGCGGATAAAGTTGCAGGACCACTTCTGC
GCTCGGCCCTTCCGGCTGGCTGGTTTATTGCTGATAAATCTGGAGCCGGTGAGCGTGGCTCTCGCGGTAT
CATTGCAGCACTGGGGCCAGATGGTAAGCCCTCCCGTATCGTAGTTATCTACACGACGGGGAGTCAGGCA
ACTATGGATGAACGAAATAGACAGATCGCTGAGATAGGTGCCTCACTGATTAAGCATTGGTAACTGTCAG
ACCAAGTTTACTCATATATACTTTAGATTGATTTAAAACTTCATTTTTAATTTAAAAGGATCTAGGTGAA
GATCCTTGAATTGCCATTATCAACAAGTTTGTACAAAAAAGCAGGCTCCGAATTGGTATCACGAGGACGA
TTTGAAGCCCCCTACCCATTTACGCTGACTTGACGGGACGGCGGCTTTGTTGAATAGAGCGTCAGACCCC
GTAGAAAAGATCAAAGGATCTTCTTGAGATCCTTTTTTTCTGCGCGTAATCTGCTGCTTGCAAACAAAAA
AACCACCGCTACCAGCGGTGGTTTGTTTGCCGGATCAAGAGCTACCAACTCTTTTTCCGAAGGTAACTGG
CTTCAGCAGAGCGCAGATACCAAATACTGTTCTTCTAGTGTAGCCGTAGTTAGGCCACCACTTCAAGAAC
TCTGTAGCACCGCCTACATACCTCGCTCTGCTAATCCTGTTACCAGTGGCTGCTGCCAGTGGCGATAAGT
CGTGTCTTACCGGGTTGGACTCAAGACGATAGTTACCGGATAAGGCGCAGCGGTCGGGCTGAACGGGGGG
TTCGTGCACACAGCCCAGCTTGGAGCGAACGACCTACACCGAACTGAGATACCTACAGCGTGAGCTATGA
GAAAGCGCCACGCTTCCCGAAGGGAGAAAGGCGGACAGGTATCCGGTAAGCGGCAGGGTCGGAACAGGAG
AGCGCACGAGGGAGCTTCCAGGGGGAAACGCCTGGTATCTTTATAGTCCTGTCGGGTTTCGCCACCTCTG
ACTTGAGCGTCGATTTTTGTGATGCTCGTCAGGGGGGCGGAGCCTATGGAAAAACGCCAGCAACGCGGCC
TTTTTACGGTTCCTGGCCTTTTGCTGGCCTTTTGCTCACATGTTCTTTCCAGCGACATATGCCATACGCC
GAACTGAACTCCACCTAATGTCTTGGAGATTGTCGGATAGCGCGGAATAGGATTGTGCCCTCTGAGCGGA
TAACAATTTCACACAGGAAACAGCTATGACCATGACACATGCATCCACCATCGCAGACTTATCAT
